>Addgene plasmid #240977 | pcDNA3-TeNT | addgene full sequence | sequence record 478917 | Addgene NGS Result
GACGGATCGGGAGATCTCCCGATCCCCTATGGTGCACTCTCAGTACAATCTGCTCTGATGCCGCATAGTT
AAGCCAGTATCTGCTCCCTGCTTGTGTGTTGGAGGTCGCTGAGTAGTGCGCGAGCAAAATTTAAGCTACA
ACAAGGCAAGGCTTGACCGACAATTGCATGAAGAATCTGCTTAGGGTTAGGCGTTTTGCGCTGCTTCGCG
ATGTACGGGCCAGATATACGCGTTGACATTGATTATTGACTAGTTATTAATAGTAATCAATTACGGGGTC
ATTAGTTCATAGCCCATATATGGAGTTCCGCGTTACATAACTTACGGTAAATGGCCCGCCTGGCTGACCG
CCCAACGACCCCCGCCCATTGACGTCAATAATGACGTATGTTCCCATAGTAACGCCAATAGGGACTTTCC
ATTGACGTCAATGGGTGGAGTATTTACGGTAAACTGCCCACTTGGCAGTACATCAAGTGTATCATATGCC
AAGTACGCCCCCTATTGACGTCAATGACGGTAAATGGCCCGCCTGGCATTATGCCCAGTACATGACCTTA
TGGGACTTTCCTACTTGGCAGTACATCTACGTATTAGTCATCGCTATTACCATGGTGATGCGGTTTTGGC
AGTACATCAATGGGCGTGGATAGCGGTTTGACTCACGGGGATTTCCAAGTCTCCACCCCATTGACGTCAA
TGGGAGTTTGTTTTGGCACCAAAATCAACGGGACTTTCCAAAATGTCGTAACAACTCCGCCCCATTGACG
CAAATGGGCGGTAGGCGTGTACGGTGGGAGGTCTATATAAGCAGAGCTCTCTGGCTAACTAGAGAACCCA
CTGCTTACTGGCTTATCGAAATTAATACGACTCACTATAGGGAGACCCAAGCTTGCGGCCGCCACCATGG
GCAAGCCCATCCCCAACCCCCTGCTGGGCCTGGACAGCACCAAGGGCTCGGGCTCGACCTCGGGCTCGGG
CACCGGTCCGATCACCATCAACAACTTCCGTTACTCCGACCCGGTTAACAACGACACCATCATCATGATG
GAACCGCCGTACTGCAAAGGTCTAGACATCTACTACAAAGCCTTCAAAATCACCGACCGTATCTGGATCG
TTCCGGAACGTTACGAATTTGGTACCAAACCGGAAGACTTCAACCCGCCGTCCTCCCTGATCGAAGGTGC
TTCCGAATACTACGACCCGAACTACCTGCGTACCGACTCCGACAAAGACCGTTTCCTGCAGACCATGGTT
AAACTGTTCAACCGTATCAAAAACAACGTTGCTGGTGAAGCTCTGCTGGACAAAATCATCAACGCTATCC
CGTACCTGGGTAACTCCTACTCCCTGCTGGACAAATTCGACACCAACTCCAACTCCGTTTCCTTCAACCT
GCTGGAACAGGATCCGTCCGGTGCTACCACCAAATCCGCTATGCTGACCAACCTGATCATCTTCGGTCCG
GGTCCGGTTCTGAACAAAAACGAAGTTCGTGGTATCGTTCTGCGTGTTGACAACAAAAACTACTTCCCGT
GCCGTGACGGTTTCGGTTCCATCATGCAGATGGCTTTCTGCCCGGAATACGTACCGACCTTCGACAACGT
TATCGAAAACATCACCTCCCTGACCATCGGTAAATCCAAATACTTCCAGGACCCGGCTCTGCTGCTGATG
CACGAACTGATCCACGTTCTGCACGGTCTGTACGGCATGCAGGTTTCCTCCCACGAAATCATCCCGTCCA
AACAGGAAATCTACATGCAGCACACCTACCCGATCTCCGCTGAAGAGCTCTTCACCTTCGGTGGTCAGGA
CGCTAACCTGATCTCCATCGATATCAAAAACGACCTGTACGAAAAAACCCTGAACGACTACAAAGCTATC
GCTAACAAACTGTCCCAGGTTACCTCCTGCAACGACCCGAACATCGACATCGACTCCTACAAACAGATCT
ATCAGCAGAAGTATCAGTTTGATAAGGATTCCAACGGCCAGTATATAGTGAACGAGGATAAGTTTCAGAT
ACTGTATAACTCCATAATGTATGGCTTTACTGAGATAGAGCTGGGCAAGAAGTTTAACATAAAGACTCGC
TTAAGCTATTTTTCCATGAACCACGATCCTGTGAAGATACCTAACCTGCTGGATGATACTATATATAACG
ATACTGAGGGCTTTAACATAGAGTCCAAGGATCTGAAGTCCGAGTATAAGGGCCAGAACATGAGGGTGAA
CACTAACGCCTTTAGGAACGTCGACGGTTCCGGTCTGGTTTCCAAACTGATCGGTCTGTGCAAAAAAATC
ATCCCGCCGACCAACATCCGTGAAAACCTGTACAACCGTACCGCTTAATAACTCGAGCATGCATCTAGAG
GGCCCTATTCTATAGTGTCACCTAAATGCTAGAGCTCGCTGATCAGCCTCGACTGTGCCTTCTAGTTGCC
AGCCATCTGTTGTTTGCCCCTCCCCCGTGCCTTCCTTGACCCTGGAAGGTGCCACTCCCACTGTCCTTTC
CTAATAAAATGAGGAAATTGCATCGCATTGTCTGAGTAGGTGTCATTCTATTCTGGGGGGTGGGGTGGGG
CAGGACAGCAAGGGGGAGGATTGGGAAGACAATAGCAGGCATGCTGGGGATGCGGTGGGCTCTATGGCTT
CTGAGGCGGAAAGAACCAGCTGGGGCTCTAGGGGGTATCCCC
[124 nt withheld, positions 2703-2826]
C
[91 nt withheld, positions 2828-2918]
A
[49 nt withheld, positions 2920-2968]
CCTTTGACGTTGGAGTCCACGTTCTTT
[37 nt withheld, positions 2996-3032]
ACCCTATCTCGGTCTATTCTTTTGATTTATAAGGGATTTTGCCGATTTCGGCCTATTGGTTAAAAAATGA
GCTGATTTAACAAAAATTTAACGCGAATTAATTCTGTGGAATGTGTGTCAGTTAGGGTGTGGAAAGTCCC
CAGGCTCCCCAGCAGGCAGAAGTATGCAAAGCATGCATCTCAATTAGTCAGCAACCAGGTGTGGAAAGTC
CCCAGGCTCCCCAGCAGGCAGAAGTATGCAAAGCATGCATCTCAATTAGTCAGCAACCATAGTCCCGCCC
CTAACTCCGCCCATCCCGCCCCTAACTCCGCCCAGTTCCGCCCATTCTCCGCCCCATGGCTGACTAATTT
TTTTTATTTATGCAGAGGCCGAGGCCGCCTCTGCCTCTGAGCTATTCCAGAAGTAGTGAGGAGGCTTTTT
TGGAGGCCTAGGCTTTTGCAAAAAGCTCCCGGGAGCTTGTATATCCATTTTCGGATCTGATCAAGAGACA
GGATGAGGATCGTTTCGCATGATTGAACAAGATGGATTGCACGCAGGTTCTCCGGCCGCTTGGGTGGAGA
GGCTATTCGGCTATGACTGGGCACAACAGACAATCGGCTGCTCTGATGCCGCCGTGTTCCGGCTGTCAGC
GCAGGGGCGCCCGGTTCTTTTTGTCAAGACCGACCTGTCCGGTGCCCTGAATGAACTGCAGGACGAGGCA
GCGCGGCTATCGTGGCTGGCCACGACGGGCGTTCCTTGCGCAGCTGTGCTCGACGTTGTCACTGAAGCGG
GAAGGGACTGGCTGCTATTGGGCGAAGTGCCGGGGCAGGATCTCCTGTCATCTCACCTTGCTCCTGCCGA
GAAAGTATCCATCATGGCTGATGCAATGCGGCGGCTGCATACGCTTGATCCGGCTACCTGCCCATTCGAC
CACCAAGCGAAACATCGCATCGAGCGAGCACGTACTCGGATGGAAGCCGGTCTTGTCGATCAGGATGATC
TGGACGAAGAGCATCAGGGGCTCGCGCCAGCCGAACTGTTCGCCAGGCTCAAGGCGCGCATGCCCGACGG
CGAGGATCTCGTCGTGACCCATGGCGATGCCTGCTTGCCGAATATCATGGTGGAAAATGGCCGCTTTTCT
GGATTCATCGACTGTGGCCGGCTGGGTGTGGCGGACCGCTATCAGGACATAGCGTTGGCTACCCGTGATA
TTGCTGAAGAGCTTGGCGGCGAATGGGCTGACCGCTTCCTCGTGCTTTACGGTATCGCCGCTCCCGATTC
GCAGCGCATCGCCTTCTATCGCCTTCTTGACGAGTTCTTCTGAGCGGGACTCTGGGGTTCGAAATGACCG
ACCAAGCGACGCCCAACCTGCCATCACGAGATTTCGATTCCACCGCCGCCTTCTATGAAAGGTTGGGCTT
CGGAATCGTTTTCCGGGACGCCGGCTGGATGATCCTCCAGCGCGGGGATCTCATGCTGGAGTTCTTCGCC
CACCCCAACTTGTTTATTGCAGCTTATAATGGTTACAAATAAAGCAATAGCATCACAAATTTCACAAATA
AAGCATTTTTTTCACTGCATTCTAGTTGTGGTTTGTCCAAACTCATCAATGTATCTTATCATGTCTGTAT
ACCGTCGACCTCTAGCTAGAGCTTGGCGTAATCATGGTCATAGCTGTTTCCTGTGTGAAATTGTTATCCG
CTCACAATTCCACACAACATACGAGCCGGAAGCATAAAGTGTAAAGCCTGGGGTGCCTAATGAGTGAGCT
AACTCACATTAATTGCGTTGCGCTCACTGCCCGCTTTCCAGTCGGGAAACCTGTCGTGCCAGCTGCATTA
ATGAATCGGCCAACGCGCGGGGAGAGGCGGTTTGCGTATTGGGCGCTCTTCCGCTTCCTCGCTCACTGAC
TCGCTGCGCTCGGTCGTTCGGCTGCGGCGAGCGGTATCAGCTCACTCAAAGGCGGTAATACGGTTATCCA
CAGAATCAGGGGATAACGCAGGAAAGAACATGTGAGCAAAAGGCCAGCAAAAGGCCAGGAACCGTAAAAA
GGCCGCGTTGCTGGCGTTTTTCCATAGGCTCCGCCCCCCTGACGAGCATCACAAAAATCGACGCTCAAGT
CAGAGGTGGCGAAACCCGACAGGACTATAAAGATACCAGGCGTTTCCCCCTGGAAGCTCCCTCGTGCGCT
CTCCTGTTCCGACCCTGCCGCTTACCGGATACCTGTCCGCCTTTCTCCCTTCGGGAAGCGTGGCGCTTTC
TCATAGCTCACGCTGTAGGTATCTCAGTTCGGTGTAGGTCGTTCGCTCCAAGCTGGGCTGTGTGCACAAA
CCCCCCGTTCAGCCCGACCGCTGCGCCTTATCCGGTAACTATCGTCTTGAGTCCAACCCGGTAAGACACG
ACTTATCGCCACTGGCAGCAGCCACTGGTAACAGGATTAGCAGAGCGAGGTATGTAGGCGGTGCTACAGA
GTTCTTGAAGTGGTGGCCTAACTACGGCTACACTAGAAGAACAGTATTTGGTATCTGCGCTCTGCTGAAG
CCAGTTACCTTCGGAAAAAGAGTTGGTAGCTCTTGATCCGGCAAACAAACCACCGCTGGTAGCGGTGGTT
TTTTTGTTTGCAAGCAGCAGATTACGCGCAGAAAAAAAGGATCTCAAGAAGATCCTTTGATCTTTTCTAC
GGGGTCTGACGCTCAGTGGAACGAAAACTCACGTTAAGGGATTTTGGTCATGAGATTATCAAAAAGGATC
TTCACCTAGATCCTTTTAAATTAAAAATGAAGTTTTAAATCAATCTAAAGTATATATGAGTAAACTTGGT
CTGACAGTTACCAATGCTTAATCAGTGAGGCACCTATCTCAGCGATCTGTCTATTTCGTTCATCCATAGT
TGCCTGACTCCCCGTCGTGTAGATAACTACGATACGGGAGGGCTTACCATCTGGCCCCAGTGCTGCAATG
ATACCGCGAGACCCACGCTCACCGGCTCCAGATTTATCAGCAATAAACCAGCCAGCCGGAAGGGCCGAGC
GCAGAAGTGGTCCTGCAACTTTATCCGCCTCCATCCAGTCTATTAATTGTTGCCGGGAAGCTAGAGTAAG
TAGTTCGCCAGTTAATAGTTTGCGCAACGTTGTTGCCATTGCTACAGGCATCGTGGTGTCACGCTCGTCG
TTTGGTATGGCTTCATTCAGCTCCGGTTCCCAACGATCAAGGCGAGTTACATGATCCCCCATGTTGTGCA
AAAAAGCGGTTAGCTCCTTCGGTCCTCCGATCGTTGTCAGAAGTAAGTTGGCCGCAGTGTTATCACTCAT
GGTTATGGCAGCACTGCATAATTCTCTTACTGTCATGCCATCCGTAAGATGCTTTTCTGTGACTGGTGAG
TACTCAACCAAGTCATTCTGAGAATAGTGTATGCGGCGACCGAGTTGCTCTTGCCCGGCGTCAATACGGG
ATAATACCGCGCCACATAGCAGAACTTTAAAAGTGCTCATCATTGGAAAACGTTCTTCGGGGCGAAAACT
CTCAAGGATCTTACCGCTGTTGAGATCCAGTTCGATGTAACCCACTCGTGCACCCAACTGATCTTCAGCA
TCTTTTACTTTCACCAGCGTTTCTGGGTGAGCAAAAACAGGAAGGCAAAATGCCGCAAAAAAGGGAATAA
GGGCGACACGGAAATGTTGAATACTCATACTCTTCCTTTTTCAATATTATTGAAGCATTTATCAGGGTTA
TTGTCTCATGAGCGGATACATATTTGAATGTATTTAGAAAAATAAACAAATAGGGGTTCCGCGCACATTT
CCCCGAAAAGTGCCACCTGACGTC
Features (pLannotate 1.2.2; 21 found; start..end, strand, type, name):
     28..80      -  misc_feature   bom (fragment): basis of mobility region from pBR322
    235..614     +  enhancer       CMV enhancer: human cytomegalovirus immediate early enhancer
    615..818     +  promoter       CMV promoter: human cytomegalovirus (CMV) immediate early promoter
    814..847     +  LTR            5' LTR (truncated) (fragment): truncated 5' long terminal repeat (LTR) from HIV-1
    863..881     +  promoter       T7 promoter: promoter for bacteriophage T7 RNA polymerase
    988..2355    +  CDS            tetX (fragment): TETX_CLOTE - Experimental evidence at protein level: Swiss-Prot protein existence level 1. Tetanus toxin acts by inhibiting neurotransmitter release. It binds to peripheral neuronal synapses, is internalized and moves by retrograde transport up the axon into the spinal cord where it can move between postsynaptic and presynaptic neurons. It inhibits neurotransmitter release by acting as a zinc endopeptidase that catalyzes the hydrolysis of the '76-Gln-|-Phe-77' bond of synaptobrevin-2. From Clostridium tetani (strain Massachusetts / E88).
   2389..2407    -  promoter       SP6 promoter: promoter for bacteriophage SP6 RNA polymerase
   2433..2657    +  polyA_signal   bGH poly(A) signal: bovine growth hormone polyadenylation signal
   2661..2682    +  promoter       SV40 promoter (fragment): SV40 enhancer and early promoter
   2703..3131    +  rep_origin     f1 ori (sequence partly withheld): f1 bacteriophage origin of replication; arrow indicates direction of (+) strand synthesis
   3145..3474    +  promoter       SV40 promoter: SV40 enhancer and early promoter
   3541..4332    +  CDS            neo: KKA2_KLEPN - Also known as kan, nptII. Experimental evidence at protein level: Swiss-Prot protein existence level 1. Resistance to kanamycin, neomycin, paromomycin, ribostamycin, butirosin and gentamicin B. From Klebsiella pneumoniae.
   4356..4514    +  CDS            ble (fragment): BLE_KLEPN - Experimental evidence at protein level: Swiss-Prot protein existence level 1. Binding protein with a strong affinity to the bleomycin family of antibiotics. Binds to CL990; an antimitotic-antibiotic compound. From Klebsiella pneumoniae.
   4509..4630    +  polyA_signal   SV40 poly(A) signal: SV40 polyadenylation signal
   4703..4719    -  protein_bind   lac operator: The lac repressor binds to the lac operator to inhibit transcription in E. coli. This inhibition can be relieved by adding lactose or isopropyl-β-D-thiogalactopyranoside (IPTG). lac repressor encoded by lacI
   4727..4757    -  promoter       lac promoter: promoter for the E. coli lac operon
   4772..4793    -  protein_bind   CAP binding site: CAP binding activates transcription in the presence of cAMP. E. coli catabolite activator protein
   4806..4898    -  CDS            lacI (fragment): lac repressor; lacI; The lac repressor binds to the lac operator to inhibit transcription in E. coli. This inhibition can be relieved by adding lactose or isopropyl-β-D-thiogalactopyranoside (IPTG).
   5081..5669    -  rep_origin     ori: high-copy-number ColE1/pMB1/pBR322/pUC origin of replication
   5840..6700    -  CDS            AmpR: β-lactamase; bla; confers resistance to ampicillin, carbenicillin, and related antibiotics
   6701..6805    -  promoter       AmpR promoter: bla
