[The description below was written by a language model from this plasmid's Addgene catalogue record and pLannotate feature annotations shown in this document.]
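Description:
pcDNA3-TeNT is a mammalian expression plasmid built on the pcDNA3 backbone that produces tetanus neurotoxin (TeNT) in the cytosol of transfected cells. It is maintained in E. coli as a high-copy plasmid through a ColE1/pUC-type origin and selected with ampicillin via the β-lactamase gene and its native promoter. An f1 origin is also present. For selection in mammalian cells, the backbone carries a neomycin/kanamycin phosphotransferase gene driven by the SV40 enhancer/early promoter and terminated by an SV40 polyadenylation signal. The short lac-region, ble, bom and LTR-like fragments in the annotation appear to be backbone remnants or annotation matches, not functional parts of the design.

The payload, recorded as V5-TeNT and listed as synthetic, sits between the human CMV immediate-early enhancer/promoter and the bovine growth hormone polyadenylation signal. T7 and SP6 phage promoters flank the cloning site. The annotated coding region matches only a fragment of the Clostridium tetani tetX gene, about 1.4 kb. That size is consistent with the zinc endopeptidase portion of the toxin rather than the full-length protein with its receptor-binding and translocation regions, though the record does not explicitly define the boundaries. The enzyme cleaves synaptobrevin-2 and thereby blocks neurotransmitter release. The catalogue lists an N-terminal V5 epitope tag for detection, which the feature table does not annotate separately. It presumably lies just upstream of the tetX match.

The associated work concerns light-activated tetanus neurotoxin for conditional proteolysis and inducible synaptic inhibition. Its exact role there is not stated, but a constitutively expressed, tagged TeNT would plausibly serve as a reference or control for substrate cleavage in cultured mammalian cells.
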