Addgene plasmid #240977: pcDNA3-TeNT
Purpose: Expresses TeNT in the mammalian cytosol
Depositing lab: Alice Ting. Depositing organization: Stanford University. Publication: Light-activated tetanus neurotoxin for conditional proteolysis and inducible synaptic inhibition in vivo. Roh H, Kim D, Kim B, Jeon Y, Kim Y, Jacko M, Xu F, Lin C, Won Um J, Ting AY. bioRxiv 2025.01.27.635161; doi: 10.1101/2025.01.27.635161.
Backbone
  Vector backbone: pcDNA3
  Vector type: Mammalian Expression
Growth in bacteria
  Bacterial resistance: Ampicillin, 100 μg/mL
  Growth temperature: 37°C
  Growth strain: DH5alpha
  Copy number: High Copy
Gene/Insert
  Gene/Insert name: V5-TeNT
  Species: Synthetic
  Tag / fusion protein: V5 (N terminal on insert)
  Cloning method: Gibson Cloning
Terms and licenses: Academic/Nonprofit Terms; Industry Terms: Not Available to Industry
Depositor comments: Please visit https://doi.org/10.1101/2025.01.27.635161 for bioRxiv preprint.
How to cite: pcDNA3-TeNT was a gift from Alice Ting (Addgene plasmid # 240977 ; http://n2t.net/addgene:240977 ; RRID:Addgene_240977)
